Addgene plasmid #68590: pMpGWB136
Purpose: (Empty Backbone) Gateway binary vector designed for transgenic research with Marchantia polymorpha as well as other plants
Depositing lab: Takayuki Kohchi. Depositing organization: Kyoto University, Graduate School of Biostudies. Publication: Development of Gateway Binary Vector Series with Four Different Selection Markers for the Liverwort Marchantia polymorpha. Ishizaki K, Nishihama R, Ueda M, Inoue K, Ishida S, Nishimura Y, Shikanai T, Kohchi T. PLoS One. 2015 Sep 25;10(9):e0138876. doi: 10.1371/journal.pone.0138876. eCollection 2015. PONE-D-15-25288 PubMed 26406247.
Backbone
  Vector backbone: pMpGWB100
  Backbone manufacturer: Kohchi Lab., Kyoto University
  Backbone size (bp): 9502
  Modifications to backbone: MpEF1alpha promoter and coding sequence for TagRFP are both cloned upstream of the Gateway cassette.
  Vector type: Plant Expression
  Promoter: MpEF1alpha promoter
  Selectable markers: Hygromycin
  Tag / fusion protein: TagRFP (N terminal on insert)
Growth in bacteria
  Bacterial resistance: Chloramphenicol and Spectinomycin, 25 & 50 μg/mL
  Growth temperature: 37°C
  Growth strain: DB3.1
  Copy number: High Copy
Gene/Insert
  Cloning method: Gateway Cloning
Resource information
  A portion of this plasmid was derived from a plasmid made by: The Gateway cassette was provided by Tsuyoshi Nakagawa at Shimane University, Japan.
Terms and licenses: Academic/Nonprofit Terms; Industry Terms: Not Available to Industry
How to cite: pMpGWB136 was a gift from Takayuki Kohchi (Addgene plasmid # 68590 ; http://n2t.net/addgene:68590 ; RRID:Addgene_68590)
