[The description below was written by a language model from this plasmid's Addgene catalogue record and pLannotate feature annotations shown in this document.]
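Description:
pMpGWB136 is an empty Gateway destination binary vector for Agrobacterium-mediated plant transformation. It was built on the pMpGWB100 backbone and designed mainly for the liverwort Marchantia polymorpha, although it can also be used in other plants. The backbone carries a ColE1/pMB1-type origin with the pBR322 bom region for high-copy maintenance in E. coli. It also carries the pVS1 oriV with RepA and StaA for replication and stable inheritance in Agrobacterium. Bacterial selection is by spectinomycin through an aadA (SmR) gene located outside the T-DNA. Chloramphenicol additionally selects for the unrecombined Gateway cassette. Because that cassette contains the gyrase toxin gene ccdB, the empty vector has to be kept in a ccdB-tolerant strain such as DB3.1.

Between the nopaline-type right and left T-DNA borders there are two plant expression units. In the first, the MpEF1alpha promoter lies upstream of the TagRFP coding sequence; the catalogue entry records this promoter, but the feature table does not annotate it. TagRFP is followed by attR1, the CmR/ccdB cassette, attR2 and a NOS terminator. An LR reaction with an entry clone replaces the CmR/ccdB cassette with the gene of interest, giving an N-terminal TagRFP fusion expressed from this Marchantia promoter. Loss of ccdB then provides counter-selection for recombinant clones in standard E. coli strains. The second unit is in the opposite orientation and uses an enhanced CaMV 35S promoter to drive hygromycin phosphotransferase, ending in the CaMV poly(A) signal, which allows hygromycin selection of transformed plants. Remnants of lacZα and lac promoter sequences from the parental cloning region are also present. The vector is typically used to express red-fluorescent fusion proteins in transgenic plants, for example to examine protein localisation.
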