Features (pLannotate 1.2.2; 28 found; start..end, strand, type, name):
     54..78      -  misc_feature   RB T-DNA repeat: right border repeat from nopaline C58 T-DNA
    144..298     -  CDS            lacZα (fragment): LacZα fragment of β-galactosidase; lacZ fragment
   2045..2737    +  CDS            TagRFP: TagRFP is a basic (constitutively fluorescent) red fluorescent protein published in 2007, derived from Entacmaea quadricolor. It has very low acid sensitivity.
   2750..2874    +  protein_bind   attR1: mutant version of attR; recombination site for the Gateway® LR reaction LR Clonase™
   2911..2941    +  promoter       lac UV5 promoter: E. coli lac promoter with an "up" mutation
   2965..2994    +  promoter       cat promoter (fragment): promoter of the E. coli cat gene encoding chloramphenicol acetyltransferase
   2995..3654    +  CDS            CmR: chloramphenicol acetyltransferase; cat; confers resistance to chloramphenicol
   3833..3991    +  CDS            ccdA (fragment): CCDA_ECO57 - Also known as H, letA. Experimental evidence at protein level: Swiss-Prot protein existence level 1. Antitoxin component of a type II toxin-antitoxin (TA) system which inhibits the post-segregational killing (PSK) of plasmid-free cells, also referred to as a plasmid addiction system. Binds to and blocks the activity of CcdB; will also remove bound CcdB protein from the CcdB-GyrA complex by forming a CcdA-CcdB complex, a process termed rejuvenation. Functions as a transcriptional corepressor for the ccdAB operon, repression also requires CcdB (By similarity). From Escherichia coli
   3996..4301    +  CDS            ccdB: CcdB, a bacterial toxin that poisons DNA gyrase; ccdB; Plasmids containing the ccdB gene cannot be propagated in standard E. coli strains.
   4342..4466    -  protein_bind   attR2: mutant version of attR; recombination site for the Gateway® LR reaction LR Clonase™
   4498..4750    +  terminator     NOS terminator: nopaline synthase terminator and poly(A) signal
   4806..4828    -  protein_bind   lac operator (fragment): The lac repressor binds to the lac operator to inhibit transcription in E. coli. This inhibition can be relieved by adding lactose or isopropyl-β-D-thiogalactopyranoside (IPTG). lac repressor encoded by lacI
   4832..4862    -  promoter       lac promoter: promoter for the E. coli lac operon
   4877..4898    -  protein_bind   CAP binding site: CAP binding activates transcription in the presence of cAMP. E. coli catabolite activator protein
   4983..5157    -  polyA_signal   CaMV poly(A) signal: cauliflower mosaic virus polyadenylation signal
   5198..6223    -  CDS            HygR: hygromycin B phosphotransferase confers resistance to hygromycin
   6290..6965    -  promoter       CaMV 35S promoter (enhanced): cauliflower mosaic virus 35S promoter with a duplicated enhancer region
   7160..7184    -  misc_feature   LB T-DNA repeat: left border repeat from nopaline C58 T-DNA
   7443..7466    +  promoter       Pc promoter (fragment): intI1 (promoter lies within the coding sequence); class 1 integron promoter
   7642..7698    +  CDS            GmR (fragment): gentamycin acetyltransferase; aacC1; confers resistance to gentamycin
   7709..8496    +  CDS            SmR (fragment): aminoglycoside adenylyltransferase (Murphy, 1985); aadA; confers resistance to spectinomycin and streptomycin
   8742..9330    +  rep_origin     ori: high-copy-number ColE1/pMB1/pBR322/pUC origin of replication
   9516..9656    -  misc_feature   bom: basis of mobility region from pBR322
   9758..9797    -  CDS            rop (fragment): Rop protein, which maintains plasmids at low copy number; rop
  10000..10194   -  rep_origin     pVS1 oriV: origin of replication for the Pseudomonas plasmid pVS1 (Heeb et al., 2000)
  10260..11333   -  CDS            pVS1 RepA: replication protein from the Pseudomonas plasmid pVS1 (Heeb et al., 2000)
  11762..12391   -  CDS            pVS1 StaA: stability protein from the Pseudomonas plasmid pVS1 (Heeb et al., 2000)
  12951..13352   -  CDS            Y4CG_SINFN (fragment): Protein inferred from homology: Swiss-Prot protein existence level 3. From Sinorhizobium fredii (strain NBRC 101917 / NGR234).
>Addgene plasmid #68590 | pMpGWB136 | depositor full sequence | sequence record 129883 | pMpGWB136 sequence 13638 bps
TTTCACGCCCTTTTAAATATCCGATTATTCTAATAAACGCTCTTTTCTCTTAGGTTTACCCGCCAATATA
TCCTGTCAAACACTGATAGTTTAAACTGAAGGCGGGAAACGACAATCTGATCCAAGCTCAAGCTGCTCTA
GCATTCGCCATTCAGGCTGCGCAACTGTTGGGAAGGGCGATCGGTGCGGGCCTCTTCGCTATTACGCCAG
CTGGCGAAAGGGGGATGTGCTGCAAGGCGATTAAGTTGGGTAACGCCAGGGTTTTCCCAGTCACGACGTT
GTAAAACGACGGCCAGTGCCAAGCTTCAAATGAGTCACACACATTGTTGAGAGACATATCAAAATAACTC
AATTGTAAGGTAAGTTGATAGATTTCCCAGTTAAATGCATTATTTTAACAATATTTGTATCTCAAATTTT
CAAAATCATATCAAATTTGCAGATCTTGATGATGATTCACAACTCTGTCTTCGATTTTTGATTGTTAACG
GGTATCGATATTTGGGTAACTTAAAAAGAATTTGCTAAAGATCTTAAAAAACAGATTAAAAAAACCTTTC
AAAATAGCTAATCCTTTAAATCCGTTTCACAATATAATGCTCATTGATGATAATCGAAAAGATTCCATTT
TAAAGTGCATATAAATTGCTTAATTATCTCTTTCTGTCTCGTAATATTTTGTTCTCTCCTATTGGATCGG
ACCCGCATCTTCTCGATCAGTTCACTTATACTAATATTTGGTCAACTTCAAGAGAGATTAGAACTTCGTT
CTCCAAAGTGTAAAGGCCGACAAGCAGAAAAGGAAACTTCAATCAGAAGCCTTCTAGGTTTTCCCGCGTC
CCAAAAAGCGAAGGGAGGACGGGGAGGACGGTGAGGCCAGAAGAAGAAAGCAACAGTAAAATCTCATGTG
ATTGCGTGCATGTCATGGATCTATGGGATGCTAGTCCACCGTTTGGAAGTATGTGCAGAAGGAGAAAGGC
GCGGGAGGCCAAAAGCGACTTCGGCCACCTCTCTACTTTCTAGAAAGTTTGCTCGCAGCTTGTAATAAGC
GCGGAAAAGGTACTCGAAAAACCGGAGCAATCGGTGTGGTATCAGCAGTCGGGTTCGCTAAACCTACGTC
TTCTTATTTTGGAATGTTAAATTGAAAGGGCGTGCCGGCCCTAAGCACGGACGATGTGACAGACGGAGGA
GTGTGAGCAATTCGGATGACGATGCTGGCCGGCAGTCACGACAAAGAGTCCGAAGGGGCATGGACAGGGC
AATATATAAATGGAAAAGAGGCTTTGAATATTCCTAACCCTTCGTCGTCGGCCTCCCAACTTGCCCTCGC
ATGCTGAATTGGCCGCCTATCTGCGAATGGCCGGCCGCCGACCCTAAGTCGCAATAACTTGAACGGAGCC
GATGCAAAGTCCTTATCGAACGCTCGTTATTATAAACGGGGCAGACCTAGGTATTTAATTATATCAAAAC
CCTCCGCAATTTCGCTAATCATTCCCTAATTTCTTCTACTTTGGCGTCTAGTGCTGTGGTCGCGCTTGCT
CTCAAAGCTCGCTGGGAGGCAGTGGAGCGTCTGGCTTAAAATCGATCGCCGCAACCCTAGAGTTCCTTTC
ACTTCTTTCTCTCTTGCGTGGAGAGCATCGACATCGAAGAGCTGCATCTTGTCTTCTGGTATGCGCCTTG
TGCCCTCGTCTCTGTACGTCGTTACGATTGCTCGATATTGTGATTGTCTAGACCTGAAACCCGACTGGAG
CTTTTACGTGGTGTCGATTGGGGCCTCGAGCGAGTGATTTTTTAGGTTCGTTTTAGCCAAGTACATCCCA
CTTTGGTCAGTCCTGTTATCTCGGTAAGGTGTTCAGTTCGGTCTCTGGTGCGGAGGTGCCTCGTAAGTTT
CCTGCATGATAGATTTGTCTATCCTTGACTTGAAGAGGAGTCGAAGGTCAGCGAGGTTGGCTGTGTGCTA
TGGACGTCGGTGCTCCTTGGTTCCGTGCTTCTATGGGTGTTGCCTCAACAGTATTGATGTGCCTGCAGAA
AGGTTGAGCTTACAATGAGCGAGCTGATTAAGGAGAACATGCACATGAAGCTGTACATGGAGGGCACCGT
GAACAACCACCACTTCAAGTGCACATCCGAGGGCGAAGGCAAGCCCTACGAGGGCACCCAGACCATGAGA
ATCAAGGTGGTCGAGGGCGGCCCTCTCCCCTTCGCCTTCGACATCCTGGCTACCAGCTTCATGTACGGCA
GCAGAACCTTCATCAACCACACCCAGGGCATCCCCGACTTCTTTAAGCAGTCCTTCCCTGAGGGCTTCAC
ATGGGAGAGAGTCACCACATACGAAGACGGGGGCGTGCTGACCGCTACCCAGGACACCAGCCTCCAGGAC
GGCTGCCTCATCTACAACGTCAAGATCAGAGGGGTGAACTTCCCATCCAACGGCCCTGTGATGCAGAAGA
AAACACTCGGCTGGGAGGCCAACACCGAGATGCTGTACCCCGCTGACGGCGGCCTGGAAGGCAGAAGCGA
CATGGCCCTGAAGCTCGTGGGCGGGGGCCACCTGATCTGCAACTTCAAGACCACATACAGATCCAAGAAA
CCCGCTAAGAACCTCAAGATGCCCGGCGTCTACTATGTGGACCACAGACTGGAAAGAATCAAGGAGGCCG
ACAAAGAGACCTACGTCGAGCAGCACGAGGTGGCTGTGGCCAGATACTGCGACCTCCCTAGCAAACTGGG
GCACAAGCTAGAGTTATCAACAAGTTTGTACAAAAAAGCTGAACGAGAAACGTAAAATGATATAAATATC
AATATATTAAATTAGATTTTGCATAAAAAACAGACTACATAATACTGTAAAACACAACATATCCAGTCAC
TATGGCGGCCCCTCGAGGGGCCGCATTAGGCACCCCAGGCTTTACACTTTATGCTTCCGGCTCGTATAAT
GTGTGGATTTTGAGTTAGGATCCGTCGAGATTTTCAGGAGCTAAGGAAGCTAAAATGGAGAAAAAAATCA
CTGGATATACCACCGTTGATATATCCCAATGGCATCGTAAAGAACATTTTGAGGCATTTCAGTCAGTTGC
TCAATGTACCTATAACCAGACCGTTCAGCTGGATATTACGGCCTTTTTAAAGACCGTAAAGAAAAATAAG
CACAAGTTTTATCCGGCCTTTATTCACATTCTTGCCCGCCTGATGAATGCTCATCCGGAATTCCGTATGG
CAATGAAAGACGGTGAGCTGGTGATATGGGATAGTGTTCACCCTTGTTACACCGTTTTCCATGAGCAAAC
TGAAACGTTTTCATCGCTCTGGAGTGAATACCACGACGATTTCCGGCAGTTTCTACACATATATTCGCAA
GATGTGGCGTGTTACGGTGAAAACCTGGCCTATTTCCCTAAAGGGTTTATTGAGAATATGTTTTTCGTCT
CAGCCAATCCCTGGGTGAGTTTCACCAGTTTTGATTTAAACGTGGCCAATATGGACAACTTCTTCGCCCC
CGTTTTCACCATGGGCAAATATTATACGCAAGGCGACAAGGTGCTGATGCCGCTGGCGATTCAGGTTCAT
CATGCCGTTTGTGATGGCTTCCATGTCGGCAGAATGCTTAATGAATTACAACAGTACTGCGATGAGTGGC
AGGGCGGGGCGTAAAGATCTGGATCCGGCTTACTAAAAGCCAGATAACAGTATGCGTATTTGCGCGCTGA
TTTTTGCGGTATAAGAATATATACTGATATGTATACCCGAAGTATGTCAAAAAGAGGTATGCTATGAAGC
AGCGTATTACAGTGACAGTTGACAGCGACAGCTATCAGTTGCTCAAGGCATATATGATGTCAATATCTCC
GGTCTGGTAAGCACAACCATGCAGAATGAAGCCCGTCGTCTGCGTGCCGAACGCTGGAAAGCGGAAAATC
AGGAAGGGATGGCTGAGGTCGCCCGGTTTATTGAAATGAACGGCTCTTTTGCTGACGAGAACAGGGGCTG
GTGAAATGCAGTTTAAGGTTTACACCTATAAAAGAGAGAGCCGTTATCGTCTGTTTGTGGATGTACAGAG
TGATATTATTGACACGCCCGGGCGACGGATGGTGATCCCCCTGGCCAGTGCACGTCTGCTGTCAGATAAA
GTCCCCCGTGAACTTTACCCGGTGGTGCATATCGGGGATGAAAGCTGGCGCATGATGACCACCGATATGG
CCAGTGTGCCGGTCTCCGTTATCGGGGAAGAAGTGGCTGATCTCAGCCACCGCGAAAATGACATCAAAAA
CGCCATTAACCTGATGTTCTGGGGAATATAAATGTCAGGCTCCCTTATACACAGCCAGTCTGCAGGTCGA
CCATAGTGACTGGATATGTTGTGTTTTACAGTATTATGTAGTCTGTTTTTTATGCAAAATCTAATTTAAT
ATATTGATATTTATATCATTTTACGTTTCTCGTTCAGCTTTCTTGTACAAAGTGGTTGATAACAGCGCTT
AGAGCTCGCATTTCCCCGATCGTTCAAACATTTGGCAATAAAGTTTCTTAAGATTGAATCCTGTTGCCGG
TCTTGCGATGATTATCATATAATTTCTGTTGAATTACGTTAAGCATGTAATAATTAACATGTAATGCATG
ACGTTATTTATGAGATGGGTTTTTATGATTAGAGTCCCGCAATTATACATTTAATACGCGATAGAAAACA
AAATATAGCGCGCAAACTAGGATAAATTATCGCGCGCGGTGTCATCTATGTTACTAGATCGGGAATTGGT
TCCGGAACCAATTCGTAATCATGGTCATAGCTGTTTCCTGTGTGAAATTGTTATCCGCTCACAATTCCAC
ACAACATACGAGCCGGAAGCATAAAGTGTAAAGCCTGGGGTGCCTAATGAGTGAGCTAACTCACATTAGG
CTGAATTAGGCGCGCCTATTTCTGAATTCAACACATTGCGGACGTTTTTAATGTACTGAATTAACGCCGA
ATTAATTCGGGGGATCTGGATTTTAGTACTGGATTTTGGTTTTAGGAATTAGAAATTTTATTGATAGAAG
TATTTTACAAATACAAATACATACTAAGGGTTTCTTATATGCTCAACACATGAGCGAAACCCTATAGGAA
CCCTAATTCCCTTATCTGGGAACTACTCACACATTATTATGGAGAAACTCGAGCTTGTCGATCGACAGAT
CCCGGTCGGCATCTACTCTATTTCTTTGCCCTCGGACGAGTGCTGGGGCGTCGGTTTCCACTATCGGCGA
GTACTTCTACACAGCCATCGGTCCAGACGGCCGCGCTTCTGCGGGCGATTTGTGTACGCCCGACAGTCCC
GGCTCCGGATCGGACGATTGCGTCGCATCGACCCTGCGCCCAAGCTGCATCATCGAAATTGCCGTCAACC
AAGCTCTGATAGAGTTGGTCAAGACCAATGCGGAGCATATACGCCCGGAGTCGTGGCGATCCTGCAAGCT
CCGGATGCCTCCGCTCGAAGTAGCGCGTCTGCTGCTCCATACAAGCCAACCACGGCCTCCAGAAGAAGAT
GTTGGCGACCTCGTATTGGGAATCCCCGAACATCGCCTCGCTCCAGTCAATGACCGCTGTTATGCGGCCA
TTGTCCGTCAGGACATTGTTGGAGCCGAAATCCGCGTGCACGAGGTGCCGGACTTCGGGGCAGTCCTCGG
CCCAAAGCATCAGCTCATCGAGAGCCTGCGCGACGGACGCACTGACGGTGTCGTCCATCACAGTTTGCCA
GTGATACACATGGGGATCAGCAATCGCGCATATGAAATCACGCCATGTAGTGTATTGACCGATTCCTTGC
GGTCCGAATGGGCCGAACCCGCTCGTCTGGCTAAGATCGGCCGCAGCGATCGCATCCATAGCCTCCGCGA
CCGGTTGTAGAACAGCGGGCAGTTCGGTTTCAGGCAGGTCTTGCAACGTGACACCCTGTGAACGGCGGGA
GATGCAATAGGTCAGGCTCTCGCTAAACTCCCCAATGTCAAGCACTTCCGGAATCGGGAGCGCGGCCGAT
GCAAAGTGCCGATAAACATAACGATCTTTGTAGAAACCATCGGCGCAGCTATTTACCCGCAGGACATATC
CACGCCCTCCTACATCGAAGCTGAAAGCACGAGATTCTTCGCCCTCCGAGAGCTGCATCAGGTCGGAGAC
GCTGTCGAACTTTTCGATCAGAAACTTCTCGACAGACGTCGCGGTGAGTTCAGGCTTTTTCATATCTCAT
TGCCCCCCGGATCTGCGAAAGCTCGAGAGAGATAGATTTGTAGAGAGAGACTGGTGATTTCAGCGTGTCC
TCTCCAAATGAAATGAACTTCCTTATATAGAGGAAGGTCTTGCGAAGGATAGTGGGATTGTGCGTCATCC
CTTACGTCAGTGGAGATATCACATCAATCCACTTGCTTTGAAGACGTGGTTGGAACGTCTTCTTTTTCCA
CGATGCTCCTCGTGGGTGGGGGTCCATCTTTGGGACCACTGTCGGCAGAGGCATCTTGAACGATAGCCTT
TCCTTTATCGCAATGATGGCATTTGTAGGTGCCACCTTCCTTTTCTACTGTCCTTTTGATGAAGTGACAG
ATAGCTGGGCAATGGAATCCGAGGAGGTTTCCCGATATTACCCTTTGTTGAAAAGTCTCAATAGCCCTTT
GGTCTTCTGAGACTGTATCTTTGATATTCTTGGAGTAGACGAGAGTGTCGTGCTCCACCATGTTCACATC
AATCCACTTGCTTTGAAGACGTGGTTGGAACGTCTTCTTTTTCCACGATGCTCCTCGTGGGTGGGGGTCC
ATCTTTGGGACCACTGTCGGCAGAGGCATCTTGAACGATAGCCTTTCCTTTATCGCAATGATGGCATTTG
TAGGTGCCACCTTCCTTTTCTACTGTCCTTTTGATGAAGTGACAGATAGCTGGGCAATGGAATCCGAGGA
GGTTTCCCGATATTACCCTTTGTTGAAAAGTCTCAATAGCCCTTTGGTCTTCTGAGACTGTATCTTTGAT
ATTCTTGGAGTAGACGAGAGTGTCGTGCTCCACCATGTTGGCAAGCTGCTCTAGCCAATACGCAAACCGA
ATTCAGAAATAAATTCAGCCTAATTCGGCGTTAATTCAGTACATTAAAAACGTCCGCAATGTGTTATTAA
GTTGTCTAAGCGTCAATTTGTTTACACCACAATATATCCTGCCACCAGCCAGCCAACAGCTCCCCGACCG
GCAGCTCGGCACAAAATCACCACTCGATACAGGCAGCCCATCAGTCCGGGACGGCGTCAGCGGGAGAGCC
GTTGTAAGGCGGCAGACTTTGCTCATGTTACCGATGCTATTCGGAAGAACGGCAACTAAGCTGCCGGGTT
TGAAACACGGATGATCTCGCGGAGGGTAGCATGTTGATTGTAACGATGACAGAGCGTTGCTGCCTGTGAT
CAATTCGGGCACGAACCCAGTGGACATAAGCCTGTTCGGTTCGTAAGCTGTAATGCAAGTAGCGTATGCG
CTCACGCAACTGGTCCAGAACCTTGACCGAACGCAGCGGTGGTAACGGCGCAGTGGCGGTTTTCATGGCT
TGTTATGACTGTTTTTTTGGGGTACAGTCTATGCCTCGGGCATCCAAGCAGCAAGCGCGTTACGCCGTGG
GTCGATGTTTGATGTTATGGAGCAGCAACGATGTTACGCAGCAGGGCAGTCGCCCTAAAACAAAGTTAAA
CATCATGGGGGAAGCGGTGATCGCCGAAGTATCGACTCAACTATCAGAGGTAGTTGGCGTCATCGAGCGC
CATCTCGAACCGACGTTGCTGGCCGTACATTTGTACGGCTCCGCAGTGGATGGCGGCCTGAAGCCACACA
GTGATATTGATTTGCTGGTTACGGTGACCGTAAGGCTTGATGAAACAACGCGGCGAGCTTTGATCAACGA
CCTTTTGGAAACTTCGGCTTCCCCTGGAGAGAGCGAGATTCTCCGCGCTGTAGAAGTCACCATTGTTGTG
CACGACGACATCATTCCGTGGCGTTATCCAGCTAAGCGCGAACTGCAATTTGGAGAATGGCAGCGCAATG
ACATTCTTGCAGGTATCTTCGAGCCAGCCACGATCGACATTGATCTGGCTATCTTGCTGACAAAAGCAAG
AGAACATAGCGTTGCCTTGGTAGGTCCAGCGGCGGAGGAACTCTTTGATCCGGTTCCTGAACAGGATCTA
TTTGAGGCGCTAAATGAAACCTTAACGCTATGGAACTCGCCGCCCGACTGGGCTGGCGATGAGCGAAATG
TAGTGCTTACGTTGTCCCGCATTTGGTACAGCGCAGTAACCGGCAAAATCGCGCCGAAGGATGTCGCTGC
CGACTGGGCAATGGAGCGCCTGCCGGCCCAGTATCAGCCCGTCATACTTGAAGCTAGACAGGCTTATCTT
GGACAAGAAGAAGATCGCTTGGCCTCGCGCGCAGATCAGTTGGAAGAATTTGTCCACTACGTGAAAGGCG
AGATCACCAAGGTAGTCGGCAAATAATGTCTAGCTAGAAATTCGTTCAAGCCGACGCCGCTTCGCGGCGC
GGCTTAACTCAAGCGTTAGATGCACTAAGCACATAATTGCTCACAGCCAAACTATCAGGTCAAGTCTGCT
TTTATTATTTTTAAGCGTGCATAATAAGCCCTACACAAATTGGGAGATATATCATGCATGACCAAAATCC
CTTAACGTGAGTTTTCGTTCCACTGAGCGTCAGACCCCGTAGAAAAGATCAAAGGATCTTCTTGAGATCC
TTTTTTTCTGCGCGTAATCTGCTGCTTGCAAACAAAAAAACCACCGCTACCAGCGGTGGTTTGTTTGCCG
GATCAAGAGCTACCAACTCTTTTTCCGAAGGTAACTGGCTTCAGCAGAGCGCAGATACCAAATACTGTCC
TTCTAGTGTAGCCGTAGTTAGGCCACCACTTCAAGAACTCTGTAGCACCGCCTACATACCTCGCTCTGCT
AATCCTGTTACCAGTGGCTGCTGCCAGTGGCGATAAGTCGTGTCTTACCGGGTTGGACTCAAGACGATAG
TTACCGGATAAGGCGCAGCGGTCGGGCTGAACGGGGGGTTCGTGCACACAGCCCAGCTTGGAGCGAACGA
CCTACACCGAACTGAGATACCTACAGCGTGAGCTATGAGAAAGCGCCACGCTTCCCGAAGGGAGAAAGGC
GGACAGGTATCCGGTAAGCGGCAGGGTCGGAACAGGAGAGCGCACGAGGGAGCTTCCAGGGGGAAACGCC
TGGTATCTTTATAGTCCTGTCGGGTTTCGCCACCTCTGACTTGAGCGTCGATTTTTGTGATGCTCGTCAG
GGGGGCGGAGCCTATGGAAAAACGCCAGCAACGCGGCCTTTTTACGGTTCCTGGCCTTTTGCTGGCCTTT
TGCTCACATGTTCTTTCCTGCGTTATCCCCTGATTCTGTGGATAACCGTATTACCGCCTTTGAGTGAGCT
GATACCGCTCGCCGCAGCCGAACGACCGAGCGCAGCGAGTCAGTGAGCGAGGAAGCGGAAGAGCGCCTGA
TGCGGTATTTTCTCCTTACGCATCTGTGCGGTATTTCACACCGCATATGGTGCACTCTCAGTACAATCTG
CTCTGATGCCGCATAGTTAAGCCAGTATACACTCCGCTATCGCTACGTGACTGGGTCATGGCTGCGCCCC
GACACCCGCCAACACCCGCTGACGCGCCCTGACGGGCTTGTCTGCTCCCGGCATCCGCTTACAGACAAGC
TGTGACCGTCTCCGGGAGCTGCATGTGTCAGAGGTTTTCACCGTCATCACCGAAACGCGCGAGGCAGGGT
GCCTTGATGTGGGCGCCGGCGGTCGAGTGGCGACGGCGCGGCTTGTCCGCGCCCTGGTAGATTGCCTGGC
CGTAGGCCAGCCATTTTTGAGCGGCCAGCGGCCGCGATAGGCCGACGCGAAGCGGCGGGGCGTAGGGAGC
GCAGCGACCGAAGGGTAGGCGCTTTTTGCAGCTCTTCGGCTGTGCGCTGGCCAGACAGTTATGCACAGGC
CAGGCGGGTTTTAAGAGTTTTAATAAGTTTTAAAGAGTTTTAGGCGGAAAAATCGCCTTTTTTCTCTTTT
ATATCAGTCACTTACATGTGTGACCGGTTCCCAATGTACGGCTTTGGGTTCCCAATGTACGGGTTCCGGT
TCCCAATGTACGGCTTTGGGTTCCCAATGTACGTGCTATCCACAGGAAAGAGACCTTTTCGACCTTTTTC
CCCTGCTAGGGCAATTTGCCCTAGCATCTGCTCCGTACATTAGGAACCGGCGGATGCTTCGCCCTCGATC
AGGTTGCGGTAGCGCATGACTAGGATCGGGCCAGCCTGCCCCGCCTCCTCCTTCAAATCGTACTCCGGCA
GGTCATTTGACCCGATCAGCTTGCGCACGGTGAAACAGAACTTCTTGAACTCTCCGGCGCTGCCACTGCG
TTCGTAGATCGTCTTGAACAACCATCTGGCTTCTGCCTTGCCTGCGGCGCGGCGTGCCAGGCGGTAGAGA
AAACGGCCGATGCCGGGATCGATCAAAAAGTAATCGGGGTGAACCGTCAGCACGTCCGGGTTCTTGCCTT
CTGTGATCTCGCGGTACATCCAATCAGCTAGCTCGATCTCGATGTACTCCGGCCGCCCGGTTTCGCTCTT
TACGATCTTGTAGCGGCTAATCAAGGCTTCACCCTCGGATACCGTCACCAGGCGGCCGTTCTTGGCCTTC
TTCGTACGCTGCATGGCAACGTGCGTGGTGTTTAACCGAATGCAGGTTTCTACCAGGTCGTCTTTCTGCT
TTCCGCCATCGGCTCGCCGGCAGAACTTGAGTACGTCCGCAACGTGTGGACGGAACACGCGGCCGGGCTT
GTCTCCCTTCCCTTCCCGGTATCGGTTCATGGATTCGGTTAGATGGGAAACCGCCATCAGTACCAGGTCG
TAATCCCACACACTGGCCATGCCGGCCGGCCCTGCGGAAACCTCTACGTGCCCGTCTGGAAGCTCGTAGC
GGATCACCTCGCCAGCTCGTCGGTCACGCTTCGACAGACGGAAAACGGCCACGTCCATGATGCTGCGACT
ATCGCGGGTGCCCACGTCATAGAGCATCGGAACGAAAAAATCTGGTTGCTCGTCGCCCTTGGGCGGCTTC
CTAATCGACGGCGCACCGGCTGCCGGCGGTTGCCGGGATTCTTTGCGGATTCGATCAGCGGCCGCTTGCC
ACGATTCACCGGGGCGTGCTTCTGCCTCGATGCGTTGCCGCTGGGCGGCCTGCGCGGCCTTCAACTTCTC
CACCAGGTCATCACCCAGCGCCGCGCCGATTTGTACCGGGCCGGATGGTTTGCGACCGCTCACGCCGATT
CCTCGGGCTTGGGGGTTCCAGTGCCATTGCAGGGCCGGCAGACAACCCAGCCGCTTACGCCTGGCCAACC
GCCCGTTCCTCCACACATGGGGCATTCCACGGCGTCGGTGCCTGGTTGTTCTTGATTTTCCATGCCGCCT
CCTTTAGCCGCTAAAATTCATCTACTCATTTATTCATTTGCTCATTTACTCTGGTAGCTGCGCGATGTAT
TCAGATAGCAGCTCGGTAATGGTCTTGCCTTGGCGTACCGCGTACATCTTCAGCTTGGTGTGATCCTCCG
CCGGCAACTGAAAGTTGACCCGCTTCATGGCTGGCGTGTCTGCCAGGCTGGCCAACGTTGCAGCCTTGCT
GCTGCGTGCGCTCGGACGGCCGGCACTTAGCGTGTTTGTGCTTTTGCTCATTTTCTCTTTACCTCATTAA
CTCAAATGAGTTTTGATTTAATTTCAGCGGCCAGCGCCTGGACCTCGCGGGCAGCGTCGCCCTCGGGTTC
TGATTCAAGAACGGTTGTGCCGGCGGCGGCAGTGCCTGGGTAGCTCACGCGCTGCGTGATACGGGACTCA
AGAATGGGCAGCTCGTACCCGGCCAGCGCCTCGGCAACCTCACCGCCGATGCGCGTGCCTTTGATCGCCC
GCGACACGACAAAGGCCGCTTGTAGCCTTCCATCCGTGACCTCAATGCGCTGCTTAACCAGCTCCACCAG
GTCGGCGGTGGCCCATATGTCGTAAGGGCTTGGCTGCACCGGAATCAGCACGAAGTCGGCTGCCTTGATC
GCGGACACAGCCAAGTCCGCCGCCTGGGGCGCTCCGTCGATCACTACGAAGTCGCGCCGGCCGATGGCCT
TCACGTCGCGGTCAATCGTCGGGCGGTCGATGCCGACAACGGTTAGCGGTTGATCTTCCCGCACGGCCGC
CCAATCGCGGGCACTGCCCTGGGGATCGGAATCGACTAACAGAACATCGGCCCCGGCGAGTTGCAGGGCG
CGGGCTAGATGGGTTGCGATGGTCGTCTTGCCTGACCCGCCTTTCTGGTTAAGTACAGCGATAACCTTCA
TGCGTTCCCCTTGCGTATTTGTTTATTTACTCATCGCATCATATACGCAGCGACCGCATGACGCAAGCTG
TTTTACTCAAATACACATCACCTTTTTAGACGGCGGCGCTCGGTTTCTTCAGCGGCCAAGCTGGCCGGCC
AGGCCGCCAGCTTGGCATCAGACAAACCGGCCAGGATTTCATGCAGCCGCACGGTTGAGACGTGCGCGGG
CGGCTCGAACACGTACCCGGCCGCGATCATCTCCGCCTCGATCTCTTCGGTAATGAAAAACGGTTCGTCC
TGGCCGTCCTGGTGCGGTTTCATGCTTGTTCCTCTTGGCGTTCATTCTCGGCGGCCGCCAGGGCGTCGGC
CTCGGTCAATGCGTCCTCACGGAAGGCACCGCGCCGCCTGGCCTCGGTGGGCGTCACTTCCTCGCTGCGC
TCAAGTGCGCGGTACAGGGTCGAGCGATGCACGCCAAGCAGTGCAGCCGCCTCTTTCACGGTGCGGCCTT
CCTGGTCGATCAGCTCGCGGGCGTGCGCGATCTGTGCCGGGGTGAGGGTAGGGCGGGGGCCAAACTTCAC
GCCTCGGGCCTTGGCGGCCTCGCGCCCGCTCCGGGTGCGGTCGATGATTAGGGAACGCTCGAACTCGGCA
ATGCCGGCGAACACGGTCAACACCATGCGGCCGGCCGGCGTGGTGGTGTCGGCCCACGGCTCTGCCAGGC
TACGCAGGCCCGCGCCGGCCTCCTGGATGCGCTCGGCAATGTCCAGTAGGTCGCGGGTGCTGCGGGCCAG
GCGGTCTAGCCTGGTCACTGTCACAACGTCGCCAGGGCGTAGGTGGTCAAGCATCCTGGCCAGCTCCGGG
CGGTCGCGCCTGGTGCCGGTGATCTTCTCGGAAAACAGCTTGGTGCAGCCGGCCGCGTGCAGTTCGGCCC
GTTGGTTGGTCAAGTCCTGGTCGTCGGTGCTGACGCGGGCATAGCCCAGCAGGCCAGCGGCGGCGCTCTT
GTTCATGGCGTAATGTCTCCGGTTCTAGTCGCAAGTATTCTACTTTATGCGACTAAAACACGCGACAAGA
AAACGCCAGGAAAAGGGCAGGGCGGCAGCCTGTCGCGTAACTTAGGACTTGTGCGACATGTCGTTTTCAG
AAGACGGCTGCACTGAACGTCAGAAGCCGACTGCACTATAGCAGCGGAGGGGTTGGATCAAAGTACTTTG
ATCCCGAGGGGAACCCTGTGGTTGGCATGCACATACAAATGGACGAACGGATAAACCT
