>Addgene plasmid #68590 | pMpGWB136 | addgene partial sequence | sequence record 127971 | CAT-R 5'-GCAACTGACTGAAATGCCTC-3'
TGGTATATCCAGTGATTTTTTTCTCCATTTTAGCTTCCTTAGCTCCTGAAAATCTCGACGGATCCTAACT
CAAAATCCACACATTATACGAGCCGGAAGCATAAAGTGTAAAGCCTGGGGTGCCTAATGCGGCCCCTCGA
GGGGCCGCCATAGTGACTGGATATGTTGTGTTTTACAGTATTATGTAGTCTGTTTTTTATGCAAAATCTA
ATTTAATATATTGATATTTATATCATTTTACGTTTCTCGTTCAGCTTTTTTGTACAAACTTGTTGATAAC
TCTAGCTTGTGCCCCAGTTTGCTAGGGAGGTCGCAGTATCTGGCCACAGCCACCTCGTGCTGCTCGACGT
AGGTCTCTTTGTCGGCCTCCTTGATTCTTTCCAGTCTGTGGTCC
