>Addgene plasmid #68590 | pMpGWB136 | addgene partial sequence | sequence record 127972 | ccdB-Fwd 5'-GCATGATGACCACCGATATG-3'
GACATCAAAAACGCCATTAACCTGATGTTCTGGGGAATATAAATGTCAGGCTCCCTTATACACAGCCAGT
CTGCAGGTCGACCATAGTGACTGGATATGTTGTGTTTTACAGTATTATGTAGTCTGTTTTTTATGCAAAA
TCTAATTTAATATATTGATATTTATATCATTTTACGTTTCTCGTTCAGCTTTCTTGTACAAAGTGGTTGA
TAACAGCGCTTAGAGCTCGCATTTCCCCGATCGTTCAAACATTTGGCAATAAAGTTTCTTAAGATTGAAT
CCTGTTGCCGGTCTTGCGATGATTATCATATAATTTCTGTTGAATTAC
