>Addgene plasmid #68590 | pMpGWB136 | addgene partial sequence | sequence record 129881 | M13pUC-Fwd 5'-CCCAGTCACGACGTTGTAAAACG-3'
CACACATTGTTGAGAGACATATCAAAATAACTCAATTGTAAGGTAAGTTGATAGATTTCCCAGTTAAATG
CATTATTTTAACAATATTTGTATCTCAAATTTTCAAAATCATATCAAATTTGCAGATCTTGATGATGATT
CACAACTCTGTCTTCGATTTTTGATTGTTAACGGGTATCGATATTTGGGTAACTTAAAAAGAATTTGCTA
AAGATCTTAAAAAACAGATTAAAAAAACCTTTCAAAATAGCTAATCCTTTAAATCCGTTTCACAATATAA
TGCTCATTGATGATAATCGAAAAGATTCCATTTTAAAGTGCATATAAATTGCTTAATTATCTCTTTCTGT
CTCGTAATATTTTGTTCTCTCCTATTGGATCGGACCCGCATCTTCTCGATCAGTTCACTTATACTAATAT
TTGGTCAACTTCAAGAGAGATTAGAACTTCG
